>Addgene plasmid #210622 | pSPgRNA_-60_Enh_2 | addgene full sequence | sequence record 418239 | Addgene NGS Result
GAGGGCCTATTTCCCATGATTCCTTCATATTTGCATATACGATACAAGGCTGTTAGAGAGATAATTGGAA
TTAATTTGACTGTAAACACAAAGATATTAGTACAAAATACGTGACGTAGAAAGTAATAATTTCTTGGGTA
GTTTGCAGTTTTAAAATTATGTTTTAAAATGGACTATCATATGCTTATCGTAACTTGAAAGTATTTCGAT
TTCTTGGCTTTATATATCTTGTGGAAAGGACGAAACACCCTGGTCGTGTTCGTCCTCGGGTTTTAGAGCT
AGAAATAGCAAGTTAAAATAAGGCTAGTCCGTTATCAACTTGAAAAAGTGGCACCGAGTCGGTGCTTTTT
TTCCGCGGTGGAGCTCCAGCTTTTGTTCCCTTTAGTGAGGGTTAATTGCGCGCTTGGCGTAATCATGGTC
ATAGCTGTTTCCTGTGTGAAATTGTTATCCGCTCACAATTCCACACAACATACGAGCCGGAAGCATAAAG
TGTAAAGCCTGGGGTGCCTAATGAGTGAGCTAACTCACATTAATTGCGTTGCGCTCACTGCCCGCTTTCC
AGTCGGGAAACCTGTCGTGCCAGCTGCATTAATGAATCGGCCAACGCGCGGGGAGAGGCGGTTTGCGTAT
TGGGCGCTCTTCCGCTTCCTCGCTCACTGACTCGCTGCGCTCGGTCGTTCGGCTGCGGCGAGCGGTATCA
GCTCACTCAAAGGCGGTAATACGGTTATCCACAGAATCAGGGGATAACGCAGGAAAGAACATGTGAGCAA
AAGGCCAGCAAAAGGCCAGGAACCGTAAAAAGGCCGCGTTGCTGGCGTTTTTCCATAGGCTCCGCCCCCC
TGACGAGCATCACAAAAATCGACGCTCAAGTCAGAGGTGGCGAAACCCGACAGGACTATAAAGATACCAG
GCGTTTCCCCCTGGAAGCTCCCTCGTGCGCTCTCCTGTTCCGACCCTGCCGCTTACCGGATACCTGTCCG
CCTTTCTCCCTTCGGGAAGCGTGGCGCTTTCTCATAGCTCACGCTGTAGGTATCTCAGTTCGGTGTAGGT
CGTTCGCTCCAAGCTGGGCTGTGTGCACGAACCCCCCGTTCAGCCCGACCGCTGCGCCTTATCCGGTAAC
TATCGTCTTGAGTCCAACCCGGTAAGACACGACTTATCGCCACTGGCAGCAGCCACTGGTAACAGGATTA
GCAGAGCGAGGTATGTAGGCGGTGCTACAGAGTTCTTGAAGTGGTGGCCTAACTACGGCTACACTAGAAG
AACAGTATTTGGTATCTGCGCTCTGCTGAAGCCAGTTACCTTCGGAAAAAGAGTTGGTAGCTCTTGATCC
GGCAAACAAACCACCGCTGGTAGCGGTGGTTTTTTTGTTTGCAAGCAGCAGATTACGCGCAGAAAAAAAG
GATCTCAAGAAGATCCTTTGATCTTTTCTACGGGGTCTGACGCTCAGTGGAACGAAAACTCACGTTAAGG
GATTTTGGTCATGAGATTATCAAAAAGGATCTTCACCTAGATCCTTTTAAATTAAAAATGAAGTTTTAAA
TCAATCTAAAGTATATATGAGTAAACTTGGTCTGACAGTTACCAATGCTTAATCAGTGAGGCACCTATCT
CAGCGATCTGTCTATTTCGTTCATCCATAGTTGCCTGACTCCCCGTCGTGTAGATAACTACGATACGGGA
GGGCTTACCATCTGGCCCCAGTGCTGCAATGATACCGCGAGACCCACGCTCACCGGCTCCAGATTTATCA
GCAATAAACCAGCCAGCCGGAAGGGCCGAGCGCAGAAGTGGTCCTGCAACTTTATCCGCCTCCATCCAGT
CTATTAATTGTTGCCGGGAAGCTAGAGTAAGTAGTTCGCCAGTTAATAGTTTGCGCAACGTTGTTGCCAT
TGCTACAGGCATCGTGGTGTCACGCTCGTCGTTTGGTATGGCTTCATTCAGCTCCGGTTCCCAACGATCA
AGGCGAGTTACATGATCCCCCATGTTGTGCAAAAAAGCGGTTAGCTCCTTCGGTCCTCCGATCGTTGTCA
GAAGTAAGTTGGCCGCAGTGTTATCACTCATGGTTATGGCAGCACTGCATAATTCTCTTACTGTCATGCC
ATCCGTAAGATGCTTTTCTGTGACTGGTGAGTACTCAACCAAGTCATTCTGAGAATAGTGTATGCGGCGA
CCGAGTTGCTCTTGCCCGGCGTCAATACGGGATAATACCGCGCCACATAGCAGAACTTTAAAAGTGCTCA
TCATTGGAAAACGTTCTTCGGGGCGAAAACTCTCAAGGATCTTACCGCTGTTGAGATCCAGTTCGATGTA
ACCCACTCGTGCACCCAACTGATCTTCAGCATCTTTTACTTTCACCAGCGTTTCTGGGTGAGCAAAAACA
GGAAGGCAAAATGCCGCAAAAAAGGGAATAAGGGCGACACGGAAATGTTGAATACTCATACTCTTCCTTT
TTCAATATTATTGAAGCATTTATCAGGGTTATTGTCTCATGAGCGGATACATATTTGAATGTATTTAGAA
AAATAAACAAATAGGGGTTCCGCGCACATTTCCCCGAAAAGTGCCACCTAAATTGTAAGCGTTAATATTT
TGTTAAAATTCGCGTTAAATTTTTGTTAAATCAGCTCATTTTTTAACCAATAGGCCGAAATCGGCAAAAT
CCCTTATAAATCAAAAGAATAGACCGAGATAGGGT
[37 nt withheld, positions 2696-2732]
AAAGAACGTGGACTCCAACGTCAAAGG
[49 nt withheld, positions 2760-2808]
T
[91 nt withheld, positions 2810-2900]
G
[124 nt withheld, positions 2902-3025]
CCCATTCGCCATTCAGGCTGCGCAACTGTTGGGAAGGGCGATCGGTGCGGGCCTCTTCGCTATTACGCCA
GCTGGCGAAAGGGGGATGTGCTGCAAGGCGATTAAGTTGGGTAACGCCAGGGTTTTCCCAGTCACGACGT
TGTAAAACGACGGCCAGTGAGCGCGCGTAATACGACTCACTATAGGGCGAATTGGGTACC
Features (pLannotate 1.2.2; 13 found; start..end, strand, type, name):
      1..241     +  promoter       U6 promoter: RNA polymerase III promoter for human U6 snRNA
    270..345     +  misc_RNA       gRNA scaffold: guide RNA scaffold for the Streptococcus pyogenes CRISPR/Cas9 system
    379..397     -  promoter       T3 promoter: promoter for bacteriophage T3 RNA polymerase
    442..458     -  protein_bind   lac operator: The lac repressor binds to the lac operator to inhibit transcription in E. coli. This inhibition can be relieved by adding lactose or isopropyl-β-D-thiogalactopyranoside (IPTG). lac repressor encoded by lacI
    466..496     -  promoter       lac promoter: promoter for the E. coli lac operon
    511..532     -  protein_bind   CAP binding site: CAP binding activates transcription in the presence of cAMP. E. coli catabolite activator protein
    545..637     -  CDS            lacI (fragment): lac repressor; lacI; The lac repressor binds to the lac operator to inhibit transcription in E. coli. This inhibition can be relieved by adding lactose or isopropyl-β-D-thiogalactopyranoside (IPTG).
    820..1408    -  rep_origin     ori: high-copy-number ColE1/pMB1/pBR322/pUC origin of replication
   1579..2439    -  CDS            AmpR: β-lactamase; bla; confers resistance to ampicillin, carbenicillin, and related antibiotics
   2440..2544    -  promoter       AmpR promoter: bla
   2597..3025    -  rep_origin     f1 ori (sequence partly withheld): f1 bacteriophage origin of replication; arrow indicates direction of (+) strand synthesis
   3030..3185    -  CDS            lacZα (fragment): LacZα fragment of β-galactosidase; lacZ fragment
   3193..3211    +  promoter       T7 promoter: promoter for bacteriophage T7 RNA polymerase
