[The description below was written by a language model from this plasmid's Addgene catalogue record and pLannotate feature annotations shown in this document.]
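Description:
pSPgRNA_-60_Enh_2 is a small (about 3.2 kb) CRISPR guide RNA expression plasmid built on the pSPgRNA backbone, a pBluescript-like cloning vector adapted for expressing single guide RNAs in mammalian cells. It is propagated in E. coli as a high-copy plasmid through a ColE1/pUC-type origin and is selected with ampicillin via the β-lactamase gene and its native promoter. Remnants of the parental cloning vector are also annotated: an f1 phage origin, T7 and T3 promoters, lac promoter/operator and CAP site elements, and fragments of lacZα and lacI. These have no role in guide expression. The plasmid carries no mammalian selection marker and no Cas9 gene, so a Cas9 or dCas9 effector must be supplied from a separate construct.

The payload is a 20-nucleotide spacer directed against the human TAL1 −60 enhancer, a regulatory element of the gene encoding the TAL1 (SCL) haematopoietic bHLH transcription factor. The spacer was inserted by restriction cloning at BbsI sites, which were destroyed in the process. It lies between the human U6 RNA polymerase III promoter and the Streptococcus pyogenes Cas9 guide RNA scaffold, so that transcription yields a complete sgRNA compatible with SpCas9-derived proteins. The "_2" in the name suggests it is one of a set of guides against this enhancer, although the record does not describe the others, nor does it specify which effector was paired with it. The depositor notes that a 5 bp deletion was found both before and after the guide sequence; users should take this into account when assessing the promoter–spacer and spacer–scaffold junctions.
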