Addgene plasmid #210622: pSPgRNA_-60_Enh_2
Purpose: gRNA target sequences for TAL1 -60 Enhancer
Depositing lab: Maayan Salton. Depositing organization: Hebrew University. Publication: Isoforms of the TAL1 transcription factor have different roles in hematopoiesis and cell growth. Sharma A, Mistriel-Zerbib S, Najar RA, Engal E, Bentata M, Taqatqa N, Dahan S, Cohen K, Jaffe-Herman S, Geminder O, Baker M, Nevo Y, Plaschkes I, Kay G, Drier Y, Berger M, Salton M. PLoS Biol. 2023 Jun 28;21(6):e3002175. doi: 10.1371/journal.pbio.3002175. PubMed 37379322.
Backbone
  Vector backbone: pSPgRNA
  Backbone manufacturer: Charles Gersbach, Addgene plasmid #47108
  Backbone size w/o insert (bp): 3223
  Vector type: CRISPR
Growth in bacteria
  Bacterial resistance: Ampicillin, 100 μg/mL
  Growth temperature: 37°C
  Growth strain: DH5alpha
  Copy number: High Copy
Gene/Insert
  Gene/Insert name: TAL1 -60 Enhancer gRNA
  gRNA/shRNA sequence: ctggtcgtgttcgtcctcgg
  Species: H. sapiens (human)
  Entrez Gene: TAL1 (a.k.a. SCL, TCL5, bHLHa17, tal-1)
  Cloning method: Restriction Enzyme; 5′ cloning site BbsI (destroyed during cloning)
Terms and licenses: Academic/Nonprofit Terms; Industry Terms: Not Available to Industry
Depositor comments: A 5bp deletion before and after gRNA sequence was found.
How to cite: pSPgRNA_-60_Enh_2 was a gift from Maayan Salton (Addgene plasmid # 210622 ; http://n2t.net/addgene:210622 ; RRID:Addgene_210622)
